>Addgene plasmid #211190 | pBiT3.1-N_ELP2:1-826 | addgene full sequence | sequence record 425889 | Addgene NGS Result
AAGACGCGTTAATTAAGACGTCGGCAGTGAAAAAAATGCTTTATTTGTGAAATTTGTGATGCTATTGCTT
TATTTGTAACCATTATAAGCTGCAATAAACAAGTTAACAACAACAATTGCATTCATTTTATGTTTCAGGT
TCAGGGGGAGGTGTGGGAGGTTTTTTAAAGCAAGTAAAACCTCTACAAATGTGGTATGGCTGATTATGAT
CCGCGGCCGCAATACGTCGACGTTATCAGCTGACTTCGTACGAGAGCCTAGGATTATGGCGCGCCACTAG
TTATTAATAGTAATCAATTACGGGGTCATTAGTTCATAGCCCATATATGGAGTTCCGCGTTACATAACTT
ACGGTAAATGGCCCGCCTGGCTGACCGCCCAACGACCCCCGCCCATTGACGTCAATAATGACGTATGTTC
CCATAGTAACGCCAATAGGGACTTTCCATTGACGTCAATGGGTGGAGTATTTACGGTAAACTGCCCACTT
GGCAGTACATCAAGTGTATCATATGCCAAGTCCGCCCCCTATTGACGTCAATGACGGTAAATGGCCCGCC
TGGCATTATGCCCAGTACATGACCTTACGGGACTTTCCTACTTGGCAGTACATCTACGTATTAGTCATCG
CTATTACCATGGTGATGCGGTTTTGGCAGTACACCAATGGGCGTGGATAGCGGTTTGACTCACGGGGATT
TCCAAGTCTCCACCCCATTGACGTCAATGGGAGTTTGTTTTGGCACCAAAATCAACGGGACTTTCCAAAA
TGTCGTAATAACCCCGCCCCGTTGACGCAAATGGGCGGTAGGCGTGTACGGTGGGAGGTCTATATAAGCA
GAGCTGGTTTAGTGAACCGTCAGATCACTAGAATCTTTATTGCGGTAGTTTATCACAGTTAAATTGCTAA
CGCAGTCAGTGCTTCTGACACAACAGTCTCGAACTTAAGCTGCAGAAGTTGGTCGTGAGGCACTGGGCAG
GTAAGTATCAAGGTTACAAGACAGGTTTAAGGAGACCAATAGAAACTGGGCTTGTCGAGACAGAGAAGAC
TCTTGCGTTTCTGATAGGCACCTATTGGTCTTACTGACATCCACTTTGCCTTTCTCTCCACAGGTGTCCA
CTCCCAGTTCAATTACAGCTCTTAAGGCTAGAGTATTAATACGACTCACTATAGGGGTTAGCGATCGCCA
TGGTGAGCGGCTGGCGGCTGTTCAAGAAGATTAGCGGGAGCTCCGGTGGCTCGAGCGGTATGGTGGCACC
CGTGCTGGAGACTTCTCACGTGTTTTGCTGCCCAAACCGGGTGCGGGGAGTCCTGAACTGGAGCTCTGGG
CCCAGAGGACTTCTGGCCTTTGGCACGTCCTGCTCCGTGGTGCTCTATGACCCCCTGAAAAGGGTTGTTG
TTACCAACTTGAATGGTCACACCGCCCGAGTCAATTGCATACAGTGGATTTGTAAACAGGATGGCTCCCC
TTCTACTGAATTAGTTTCTGGAGGATCTGATAATCAAGTGATTCACTGGGAAATAGAGGATAATCAGCTT
TTAAAAGCAGTGCATCTTCAAGGCCATGAAGGACCTGTTTATGCGGTGCATGCTGTTTACCAGAGGAGGA
CATCAGATCCTGCATTATGTCCACTGATCGTTTCTGCAGCTGCAGATTCTGCTGTTCGACTCTGGTCTAA
AAAGGGTCCAGAAGTAATGTGCCTTCAGACTTTAAACTTTGGAAATGGATTTGCTTTGGCTCTCTGCTTA
TCTTTTTTGCCAAATACTGATGTACCAATATTAGCATGTGGCAATGATGATTGCAGAATTCACATATTTG
CTCAACAAAATGATCAGTTTCAGAAAGTGCTTTCTCTCTGTGGACATGAGGATTGGATTAGAGGAGTGGA
ATGGGCAGCCTTTGGTAGAGATCTTTTCCTAGCAAGCTGTTCACAAGATTGCCTGATAAGAATATGGAAG
CTGTATATAAAGTCAACATCTTTAGAAACTCAGGATGACGATAACATAAGACTGAAAGAAAATACTTTTA
CCATAGAAAATGAAAGTGTTAAAATAGCATTTGCTGTTACTCTGGAGACAGTGCTAGCCGGTCATGAAAA
CTGGGTAAATGCAGTTCACTGGCAACCTGTGTTTTACAAAGATGGTGTCCTACAGCAGCCAATGAGATTA
TTATCTGCTTCCATGGATAAAACCATGATTCTCTGGGCTCCAGATGAAGAGTCAGGAGTTTGGCTAGAAC
AGGTTCGAGTAGGTGAAGTAGGTGGGAATACTTTGGGATTTTATGATTGCCAGTTCAATGAAGATGGCTC
CATGATCATTGCTCATGCTTTCCACGGAGCGTTGCACCTTTGGAAACAGAATACAGTTAACCCAAGAGAG
TGGACTCCAGAGATTGTCATTTCAGGACACTTTGATGGTGTCCAAGACCTAGTCTGGGATCCAGAAGGAG
AATTTATTATCACTGTTGGTACTGATCAGACAACTAGACTTTTTGCTCCATGGAAGAGAAAAGACCAATC
ACAGGTGACTTGGCATGAAATTGCAAGGCCTCAGATACATGGGTATGACCTGAAATGTTTGGCAATGATT
AATCGGTTTCAGTTTGTATCTGGAGCAGATGAAAAAGTTCTTCGGGTTTTTTCTGCACCTCGGAATTTTG
TGGAAAATTTTTGTGCCATTACAGGACAATCACTGAATCATGTGCTCTGTAATCAAGATAGTGATCTTCC
AGAAGGAGCCACTGTCCCTGCATTGGGATTATCAAATAAAGCTGTCTTTCAGGGAGATATAGCTTCTCAG
CCTTCTGATGAAGAGGAGCTGTTAACTAGTACTGGTTTTGAGTATCAGCAGGTGGCCTTTCAGCCCTCCA
TACTTACTGAGCCTCCCACTGAGGATCATCTTCTGCAGAATACTTTGTGGCCTGAAGTTCAAAAACTATA
TGGGCACGGTTATGAAATATTTTGTGTTACTTGTAACAGTTCAAAGACTCTGCTTGCCTCAGCTTGTAAG
GCAGCTAAGAAAGAGCATGCAGCTATCATTCTTTGGAACACTACATCTTGGAAACAGGTGCAGAATTTAG
TTTTCCACAGTTTGACAGTCACGCAGATGGCCTTCTCACCTAATGAGAAGTTCTTACTAGCTGTTTCCAG
AGATCGAACCTGGTCATTGTGGAAAAAGCAGGATACAATCTCACCTGAGTTCGAGCCAGTTTTTAGTCTT
TTTGCCTTCACCAACAAAATTACTTCTGTGCACAGTAGAATTATTTGGTCTTGTGATTGGAGTCCTGACA
GCAAGTATTTCTTCACTGGGAGTCGAGACAAAAAGGTGGTTGTCTGGGGTGAGTGTGACTCCACTGATGA
CTGTATTGAGCACAACATTGGCCCCTGCTCCTCAGTCCTGGACGTGGGTGGGGCTGTGACAGCTGTCAGC
GTCTGCCCAGTGCTCCACCCTTCTCAACGATACGTGGTTGCAGTAGGATTGGAGTGTGGAAAGATTTGCT
TATATACCTGGAAAAAGACTGATCAAGTTCCAGAAATAAATGACTGGACCCACTGTGTAGAAACAAGTCA
AAGCCAAAGTCATACACTGGCTATCAGAAAATTATGCTGGAAGAATTGCAGTGGAAAAACTGAACAGAAG
GAAGCAGAAGGTGCTGAGTGGTTACACTTTGCAAGCTGTGGTGAAGATCACACTGTGAAGATACACAGAG
TCAATAAATGTGCACTGTAATCTAGAGGTCAAGCTTCGGGGGTTTAAACCTGCAGGCATGCAAGCTGATT
TGGCTGCTGCCACCGCTGAGCAAGGCCGCTTCGAGCAGACATGATAAGATACATTGATGAGTTTGGACAA
ACCACAACTAGAATGCAGTGAAAAAAATGCTTTATTTGTGAAATTTGTGATGCTATTGCTTTATTTGTAA
CCATTATAAGCTGCAATAAACAAGTTAACAACAACAATTGCATTCATTTTATGTTTCAGGTTCAGGGGGA
GATGTGGGAGGTTTTTTTAAGCAAGTAAAACCTCTACAAATGTGGTAAAATCTTAATTAAGACTTCTAAT
ATAACTTCGTATAGCATACATTATACGAAGTTATGGTTCCACTGTTGACAATTAATCATCGGCATAGTAT
ATCGGCATAGTATAATACGACAAGGTGAGGAACTAAACCCAGGAGGCAGATCATGATTGAACAAGATGGA
TTGCACGCAGGTTCTCCGGCCGCTTGGGTGGAGAGGCTATTCGGCTATGACTGGGCACAACAGACAATCG
GCTGCTCTGATGCCGCCGTGTTCCGGCTGTCAGCGCAGGGGCGCCCGGTTCTTTTTGTCAAGACCGACCT
GTCCGGTGCCCTGAATGAACTGCAGGACGAGGCAGCGCGGCTATCGTGGCTGGCCACGACGGGCGTTCCT
TGCGCAGCTGTGCTCGACGTTGTCACTGAAGCGGGAAGGGACTGGCTGCTATTGGGCGAAGTGCCGGGGC
AGGATCTCCTGTCATCTCACCTTGCTCCTGCCGAGAAAGTATCCATCATGGCTGATGCAATGCGGCGGCT
GCATACGCTTGATCCGGCTACCTGCCCATTCGACCACCAAGCGAAACATCGCATCGAGCGAGCACGTACT
CGGATGGAAGCCGGTCTTGTCGATCAGGATGATCTGGACGAAGAGCATCAGGGGCTCGCGCCAGCCGAAC
TGTTCGCCAGGCTCAAGGCGCGCATGCCCGACGGCGAGGATCTCGTCGTGACCCATGGCGATGCCTGCTT
GCCGAATATCATGGTGGAAAATGGCCGCTTTTCTGGATTCATCGACTGTGGCCGGCTGGGTGTGGCGGAC
CGCTATCAGGACATAGCGTTGGCTACCCGTGATATTGCTGAAGAGCTTGGCGGCGAATGGGCTGACCGCT
TCCTCGTGCTTTACGGTATCGCCGCTCCCGATTCGCAGCGCATCGCCTTCTATCGCCTTCTTGACGAGTT
CTTCTGATTCGAAATGACCGACCAAGCGACGCCCAACCGGTATCAGCTCACTCAAAGGCGGTAATACGGT
TATCCACAGAATCAGGGGATAACGCAGGAAAGAACATGTGAGCAAAAGGCCAGCAAAAGGCCAGGAACCG
TAAAAAGGCCGCGTTGCTGGCGTTTTTCCATAGGCTCCGCCCCCCTGACGAGCATCACAAAAATCGACGC
TCAAGTCAGAGGTGGCGAAACCCGACAGGACTATAAAGATACCAGGCGTTTCCCCCTGGAAGCTCCCTCG
TGCGCTCTCCTGTTCCGACCCTGCCGCTTACCGGATACCTGTCCGCCTTTCTCCCTTCGGGAAGCGTGGC
GCTTTCTCATAGCTCACGCTGTAGGTATCTCAGTTCGGTGTAGGTCGTTCGCTCCAAGCTGGGCTGTGTG
CACGAACCCCCCGTTCAGCCCGACCGCTGCGCCTTATCCGGTAACTATCGTCTTGAGTCCAACCCGGTAA
GACACGACTTATCGCCACTGGCAGCAGCCACTGGTAACAGGATTAGCAGAGCGAGGTATGTAGGCGGTGC
TACAGAGTTCTTGAAGTGGTGGCCTAACTACGGCTACACTAGAAGGACAGTATTTGGTATCTGCGCTCTG
CTGAAGCCAGTTACCTTCGGAAAAAGAGTTGGTAGCTCTTGATCCGGCAAACAAACCACCGCTGGTAGCG
GTGGTTTTTTTGTTTGCAAGCAGCAGATTACGCGCAGAAAAAAAGGATTTCAAGAAGATCCTTTGATCTT
TTCTACGGGGTCTGACGCTCAGTGGAACGAAAACTCACGTTAAGGGATTTTGGTCATGAGATTATCAAAA
AGGATCTTCACCTAGATCCTTTTATAGTCCGGAATCGTCACACAAAAAACCAACACACAGATGTAATGAA
AATAAAGATATTTTATTGCGGCCATCGTGATGGCTAGAGTTTAGCCCTCCCACACATAACCAGAGGGCAG
CAATTCACGAATCCCAACTGCCGTCGGCTGTCCATCACTGTCCTTCACTATGGCTTTGATCCCAGGATGC
AGATCGAGAAGCACCTGTCGGCACCGTCCGCAGGGGCTCAAGATGCCCCTGTTCTCATTTCCGATCGCGA
CGATACAAGTCAGGTTGCCAGCTGCCGCAGCAGCAGCAGTGCCCAGCACCACGAGTTCTGCACAAGGTCC
CCCAGTAAAATGATATACATTGACACCAGTGAAGATGCGGCCGTCGCTAGAGAGAGCTGCGCTGGCGACG
CTGTAGTCTTCAGAGATGGGGATGCTGTTGATTGTAGCCGTTGCTCTTTCAATGAGGGTGGATTCTTCTT
GAGACAAAGGCTTGGCCATGGTGGCGCTAGTGTCAGAAGAATCGAGCTTTTTGCAAAAGCCTAGGCCTCC
AAAAAAGCCTCCTCACTACTTCTGGAATAGCTCAGAGGCCGAGGCGGCCTCGGCCTCTGCATAAATAAAA
AAAATTAGTCAGCCATGGGGCGGAGAATGGGCGGAACTGGGCGGAGTTAGGGGCGGGATGGGCGGAGTTA
GGGGCGGGACTATGGTTGCTGACTAATTGAGATGCATGCTTTGCATACTTCTGCCTGCTGGGGAGCCTGG
GGACTTTCCACACCTGGTTGCTGACTAATTGAGATGCATGCTTTGCATACTTCTGCCTGCTGGGGAGCCT
GGGGACTTTCCACACCCTAACTGACACACATTCCACAGCTGGTTCTTTCCGCCTCAGAAGGTACCTAACC
AAGTTCCTCTTTCAGAGGTTATTTCAGGCCATGGTGCTGCGC
Features (pLannotate 1.2.2; 17 found; start..end, strand, type, name):
     24..105     -  polyA_signal   SV40 poly(A) signal: SV40 polyadenylation signal
    128..211     -  CDS            large T antigen (fragment): large T antigen from SV40 (simian virus 40)
    276..641     +  enhancer       CMV enhancer: human cytomegalovirus immediate early enhancer
    643..842     +  promoter       CMV promoter: human cytomegalovirus (CMV) immediate early promoter
    981..1113    +  intron         chimeric intron: chimera between introns from human β-globin and immunoglobulin heavy chain genes
   1157..1175    +  promoter       T7 promoter: promoter for bacteriophage T7 RNA polymerase
   1250..3727    +  CDS            ELP2: ELP2_HUMAN - Also known as STATIP1. Experimental evidence at protein level: Swiss-Prot protein existence level 1. Component of the RNA polymerase II elongator complex, a multiprotein complex associated with the RNA polymerase II (Pol II) holoenzyme, and which is involved in transcriptional elongation (PubMed:11714725, PubMed:11818576). The elongator complex catalyzes formation of carboxymethyluridine in the wobble base at position 34 in tRNAs (PubMed:29332244). From Homo sapiens (Human).
   3758..3776    +  misc_feature   MCS (fragment): pUC18/19 multiple cloning site
   3825..3946    -  polyA_signal   SV40 poly(A) signal: SV40 polyadenylation signal
   3969..4037    -  CDS            large T antigen (fragment): large T antigen from SV40 (simian virus 40)
   4061..4094    +  protein_bind   loxP: Cre-mediated recombination occurs in the 8-bp core sequence (GCATACAT). Cre recombinase
   4104..4151    +  promoter       EM7 promoter: synthetic bacterial promoter&nbsp
   4183..4974    +  CDS            neo: KKA2_KLEPN - Also known as kan, nptII. Experimental evidence at protein level: Swiss-Prot protein existence level 1. Resistance to kanamycin, neomycin, paromomycin, ribostamycin, butirosin and gentamicin B. From Klebsiella pneumoniae.
   5135..5723    -  rep_origin     ori: high-copy-number ColE1/pMB1/pBR322/pUC origin of replication
   5849..5897    -  polyA_signal   poly(A) signal: synthetic polyadenylation signal
   5921..6319    -  CDS            BSD: blasticidin S deaminase; Aspergillus terreus BSD; confers resistance to blasticidin
   6350..6707    -  promoter       SV40 promoter: SV40 enhancer and early promoter
