[The description below was written by a language model from this plasmid's Addgene catalogue record and pLannotate feature annotations shown in this document.]
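Description:
pBiT3.1-N_ELP2:1-826 is a mammalian expression plasmid built on the Promega pBiT3.1-N backbone that produces full-length, wild-type human ELP2 (residues M1–L826, a 2,478 bp coding sequence) carrying an N-terminal HiBiT tag joined through a short glycine/serine linker. Transcription is driven by the human CMV immediate-early enhancer and promoter, followed by a chimeric β-globin/immunoglobulin intron that promotes efficient mRNA processing, and is terminated by an SV40 polyadenylation signal downstream of the insert. A T7 promoter sits just upstream of the open reading frame and serves as a sequencing primer site. The insert was introduced by ligation-independent cloning, and the flanking XhoI and XbaI sites are reported to be retained.

In bacteria the plasmid replicates from a high-copy ColE1/pUC-type origin and is selected with kanamycin through the neo (nptII) gene, which is expressed from the bacterial EM7 promoter; a loxP site lies immediately upstream of this cassette. The catalogue lists neomycin/G418 as the mammalian selectable marker, but the annotated sequence shows no eukaryotic promoter directly in front of neo. It instead shows a separate SV40 promoter-driven blasticidin S deaminase cassette with a synthetic poly(A) signal, so the two sources differ on which mammalian selection applies.

ELP2 is a WD40-repeat subunit of the Elongator complex, which is involved in tRNA wobble uridine modification. HiBiT is a small peptide that complements the LgBiT fragment to reconstitute NanoLuc luciferase, allowing luminescent quantification of the tagged protein. The plasmid was deposited in connection with a study evaluating the ligandability of WD40-repeat proteins, which fits with use in cell-based assays of ELP2 abundance or ligand engagement, although the record does not name a specific assay.
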