Addgene plasmid #211190: pBiT3.1-N_ELP2:1-826
Purpose: Mammalian expression of full-length human ELP2. N-terminal HiBiT tag.
Depositing lab: Cheryl Arrowsmith. Depositing organization: University of Toronto. Publication: A Target Class Ligandability Evaluation of WD40 Repeat-Containing Proteins. Ackloo S, Li F, Szewczyk M, Seitova A, Loppnau P, Zeng H, Xu J, Ahmad S, Arnautova YA, Baghaie AJ, Beldar S, Bolotokova A, Centrella PA, Chau I, Clark MA, Cuozzo JW, Dehghani-Tafti S, Disch JS, Dong A, Dumas A, Feng JA, Ghiabi P, Gibson E, Gilmer J, Goldman B, Green SR, Guie MA, Guilinger JP, Harms N, Herasymenko O, Houliston S, Hutchinson A, Kearnes S, Keefe AD, Kimani SW, Kramer T, Kutera M, Kwak HA, Lento C, Li Y, Liu J, Loup J, Machado RAC, Mulhern CJ, Perveen S, Righetto GL, Riley P, Shrestha S, Sigel EA, Silva M, Sintchak MD, Slakman BL, Taylor RD, Thompson J, Torng W, Underkoffler C, von Rechenberg M, Walsh RT, Watson I, Wilson DJ, Wolf E, Yadav M, Yazdi AK, Zhang J, Zhang Y, Santhakumar V, Edwards AM, Barsyte-Lovejoy D, Schapira M, Brown PJ, Halabelian L, Arrowsmith CH. J Med Chem. 2025 Jan 23;68(2):1092-1112. doi: 10.1021/acs.jmedchem.4c02010. Epub 2024 Nov 4. PubMed 39495097.
Backbone
  Vector backbone: pBiT3.1-N
  Backbone manufacturer: Promega
  Vector type: Mammalian Expression
  Selectable markers: Neomycin (select with G418)
Growth in bacteria
  Bacterial resistance: Kanamycin, 50 μg/mL
  Growth temperature: 37°C
  Growth strain: DH5alpha
  Copy number: High Copy
Gene/Insert
  Gene/Insert name: ELP2:M1-L826
  Species: H. sapiens (human)
  Insert size (bp): 2478
  Mutation: wild type
  Entrez Gene: ELP2 (a.k.a. SHINC-2, STATIP1, StIP)
  Promoter: CMV
  Tag / fusion protein: MVSGWRLFKKISGSSGGSSG (N terminal on insert)
  Cloning method: Ligation Independent Cloning
  Sequencing primers: 5′ T7; 3′ TTGCTCAGCGGTGGCAGCAG
Resource information
  A portion of this plasmid was derived from a plasmid made by: Open Biosystems (LIFESEQ2504472 )
Terms and licenses: Academic/Nonprofit Terms; Industry Terms: Not Available to Industry
Depositor comments: 5' Cloning Site: Xho1 (not destroyed), 3' Cloning Site: Xba1 (not destroyed).
How to cite: pBiT3.1-N_ELP2:1-826 was a gift from Cheryl Arrowsmith (Addgene plasmid # 211190 ; http://n2t.net/addgene:211190 ; RRID:Addgene_211190)
