>Addgene plasmid #211190 | pBiT3.1-N_ELP2:1-826 | depositor partial sequence | sequence record 411858 | Insert sequence
ATGGTGGCACCCGTGCTGGAGACTTCTCACGTGTTTTGCTGCCCAAACCGGGTGCGGGGAGTCCTGAACT
GGAGCTCTGGGCCCAGAGGACTTCTGGCCTTTGGCACGTCCTGCTCCGTGGTGCTCTATGACCCCCTGAA
AAGGGTTGTTGTTACCAACTTGAATGGTCACACCGCCCGAGTCAATTGCATACAGTGGATTTGTAAACAG
GATGGCTCCCCTTCTACTGAATTAGTTTCTGGAGGATCTGATAATCAAGTGATTCACTGGGAAATAGAGG
ATAATCAGCTTTTAAAAGCAGTGCATCTTCAAGGCCATGAAGGACCTGTTTATGCGGTGCATGCTGTTTA
CCAGAGGAGGACATCAGATCCTGCATTATGTCCACTGATCGTTTCTGCAGCTGCAGATTCTGCTGTTCGA
CTCTGGTCTAAAAAGGGTCCAGAAGTAATGTGCCTTCAGACTTTAAACTTTGGAAATGGATTTGCTTTGG
CTCTCTGCTTATCTTTTTTGCCAAATACTGATGTACCAATATTAGCATGTGGCAATGATGATTGCAGAAT
TCACATATTTGCTCAACAAAATGATCAGTTTCAGAAAGTGCTTTCTCTCTGTGGACATGAGGATTGGATT
AGAGGAGTGGAATGGGCAGCCTTTGGTAGAGATCTTTTCCTAGCAAGCTGTTCACAAGATTGCCTGATAA
GAATATGGAAGCTGTATATAAAGTCAACATCTTTAGAAACTCAGGATGACGATAACATAAGACTGAAAGA
AAATACTTTTACCATAGAAAATGAAAGTGTTAAAATAGCATTTGCTGTTACTCTGGAGACAGTGCTAGCC
GGTCATGAAAACTGGGTAAATGCAGTTCACTGGCAACCTGTGTTTTACAAAGATGGTGTCCTACAGCAGC
CAATGAGATTATTATCTGCTTCCATGGATAAAACCATGATTCTCTGGGCTCCAGATGAAGAGTCAGGAGT
TTGGCTAGAACAGGTTCGAGTAGGTGAAGTAGGTGGGAATACTTTGGGATTTTATGATTGCCAGTTCAAT
GAAGATGGCTCCATGATCATTGCTCATGCTTTCCACGGAGCGTTGCACCTTTGGAAACAGAATACAGTTA
ACCCAAGAGAGTGGACTCCAGAGATTGTCATTTCAGGACACTTTGATGGTGTCCAAGACCTAGTCTGGGA
TCCAGAAGGAGAATTTATTATCACTGTTGGTACTGATCAGACAACTAGACTTTTTGCTCCATGGAAGAGA
AAAGACCAATCACAGGTGACTTGGCATGAAATTGCAAGGCCTCAGATACATGGGTATGACCTGAAATGTT
TGGCAATGATTAATCGGTTTCAGTTTGTATCTGGAGCAGATGAAAAAGTTCTTCGGGTTTTTTCTGCACC
TCGGAATTTTGTGGAAAATTTTTGTGCCATTACAGGACAATCACTGAATCATGTGCTCTGTAATCAAGAT
AGTGATCTTCCAGAAGGAGCCACTGTCCCTGCATTGGGATTATCAAATAAAGCTGTCTTTCAGGGAGATA
TAGCTTCTCAGCCTTCTGATGAAGAGGAGCTGTTAACTAGTACTGGTTTTGAGTATCAGCAGGTGGCCTT
TCAGCCCTCCATACTTACTGAGCCTCCCACTGAGGATCATCTTCTGCAGAATACTTTGTGGCCTGAAGTT
CAAAAACTATATGGGCACGGTTATGAAATATTTTGTGTTACTTGTAACAGTTCAAAGACTCTGCTTGCCT
CAGCTTGTAAGGCAGCTAAGAAAGAGCATGCAGCTATCATTCTTTGGAACACTACATCTTGGAAACAGGT
GCAGAATTTAGTTTTCCACAGTTTGACAGTCACGCAGATGGCCTTCTCACCTAATGAGAAGTTCTTACTA
GCTGTTTCCAGAGATCGAACCTGGTCATTGTGGAAAAAGCAGGATACAATCTCACCTGAGTTCGAGCCAG
TTTTTAGTCTTTTTGCCTTCACCAACAAAATTACTTCTGTGCACAGTAGAATTATTTGGTCTTGTGATTG
GAGTCCTGACAGCAAGTATTTCTTCACTGGGAGTCGAGACAAAAAGGTGGTTGTCTGGGGTGAGTGTGAC
TCCACTGATGACTGTATTGAGCACAACATTGGCCCCTGCTCCTCAGTCCTGGACGTGGGTGGGGCTGTGA
CAGCTGTCAGCGTCTGCCCAGTGCTCCACCCTTCTCAACGATACGTGGTTGCAGTAGGATTGGAGTGTGG
AAAGATTTGCTTATATACCTGGAAAAAGACTGATCAAGTTCCAGAAATAAATGACTGGACCCACTGTGTA
GAAACAAGTCAAAGCCAAAGTCATACACTGGCTATCAGAAAATTATGCTGGAAGAATTGCAGTGGAAAAA
CTGAACAGAAGGAAGCAGAAGGTGCTGAGTGGTTACACTTTGCAAGCTGTGGTGAAGATCACACTGTGAA
GATACACAGAGTCAATAAATGTGCACTG
